Addgene plasmid #202426: pQCXIH FRB Ubiqutin-BFP
Purpose: TagBFP FKBP-rapamycin binding (FRB) dimerization domain fused to ubiquitin
Depositing lab: David Bryant. Depositing organization: University of Glasgow. Publication: Spatial regulation of the glycocalyx component podocalyxin is a switch for prometastatic function. Roman-Fernandez A, Mansour MA, Kugeratski FG, Anand J, Sandilands E, Galbraith L, Rakovic K, Freckmann EC, Cumming EM, Park J, Nikolatou K, Lilla S, Shaw R, Strachan D, Mason S, Patel R, McGarry L, Katoch A, Campbell KJ, Nixon C, Miller CJ, Leung HY, Le Quesne J, Norman JC, Zanivan S, Blyth K, Bryant DM. Sci Adv. 2023 Feb 3;9(5):eabq1858. doi: 10.1126/sciadv.abq1858. Epub 2023 Feb 3. PubMed 36735782.
Backbone
  Vector backbone: pQCXIZ BFP
  Vector type: Lentiviral
Growth in bacteria
  Bacterial resistance: Ampicillin, 100 μg/mL
  Growth temperature: 37°C
  Growth strain: NEB Stable
  Copy number: High Copy
Gene/Insert
  Gene/Insert name: FKBP-rapamycin binding (FRB) dimerization domain
  Species: Synthetic
  Tag / fusion protein: Ubiquitin, TagBFP (C terminal on backbone)
  Cloning method: Restriction Enzyme; 5′ cloning site unknown (unknown if destroyed)
Terms and licenses: Academic/Nonprofit Terms; Industry Terms: Not Available to Industry
How to cite: pQCXIH FRB Ubiqutin-BFP was a gift from David Bryant (Addgene plasmid # 202426 ; http://n2t.net/addgene:202426 ; RRID:Addgene_202426)
