[The description below was written by a language model from this plasmid's Addgene catalogue record and pLannotate feature annotations shown in this document.]
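Description:
pQCXIH FRB Ubiqutin-BFP is a roughly 9 kb retroviral expression plasmid for stable delivery of a blue-fluorescent, chemically dimerizable ubiquitin fusion into mammalian cells. The catalogue entry lists the vector type as lentiviral and the backbone as pQCXIZ BFP. However, the annotated elements are those of a Moloney murine leukemia/sarcoma virus-based gammaretroviral vector of the pQCXI family. These comprise a hybrid CMV enhancer/promoter joined to a truncated 5' LTR, a Ψ packaging signal with a truncated gag region, and a U3-deleted, self-inactivating 3' LTR. The hygromycin marker also fits the "H" in the plasmid name rather than the "Z" of the listed backbone. In bacteria the plasmid is maintained through a high-copy ColE1/pUC origin and ampicillin resistance.

Because the 3' LTR is self-inactivating, expression from the integrated provirus depends on an internal CMV enhancer/promoter. This drives a single open reading frame annotated in the order TagBFP, a Myc epitope fragment, FRB and ubiquitin. TagBFP therefore appears to lie at the N-terminal end, although the catalogue describes the tag as C-terminal. The FRB segment is annotated as the T2098L variant (FRB*), which binds rapamycin analogues such as AP21967 as well as rapamycin itself. An EMCV IRES downstream links a hygromycin resistance gene to the same transcript, so selected cells should also express the fusion. The short hits to yokD, Mos, env, rop and bom appear to be backbone remnants or incidental matches rather than functional payload.

FRB heterodimerizes with FKBP in the presence of rapamycin-type ligands. The construct is therefore suited to inducibly recruiting ubiquitin to an FKBP-tagged partner, with blue fluorescence to follow localization. The record does not name the intended partner, though the associated publication concerns spatial regulation of podocalyxin.
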