Features (pLannotate 1.2.2; 24 found; start..end, strand, type, name):
    309..512     +  promoter       CMV promoter: human cytomegalovirus (CMV) immediate early promoter
    513..688     +  LTR            5' LTR (truncated): truncated long terminal repeat from Moloney murine sarcoma virus
    810..1084    +  misc_feature   MESV Ψ (fragment): packaging signal of murine embryonic stem cell virus
   1151..1567    +  CDS            gag (truncated): truncated Moloney murine leukemia virus (MMLV) gag gene lacking the start codon
   1604..1907    +  enhancer       CMV enhancer: human cytomegalovirus immediate early enhancer
   1908..2111    +  promoter       CMV promoter: human cytomegalovirus (CMV) immediate early promoter
   2239..2937    +  CDS            TagBFP: TagBFP is a basic (constitutively fluorescent) blue fluorescent protein published in 2008, derived from Entacmaea quadricolor. It is reported to be a very rapidly-maturing monomer with very low acid sensitivity.
   2956..2985    +  CDS            3xMyc (fragment): 3 tandem Myc epitope tags
   2986..3264    +  CDS            FRB*: T2098L mutant of FKBP-rapamycin binding domain of human FRAP binds synthetic ligands such as AP21967
   3301..3489    +  CDS            UBIQ_LUMTE: Experimental evidence at protein level: Swiss-Prot protein existence level 1. Ubiquitin exists either covalently attached to another protein, or free (unanchored). When covalently bound, it is conjugated to target proteins via an isopeptide bond either as a monomer (monoubiquitin), a polymer linked via different Lys residues of the ubiquitin (polyubiquitin chains) or a linear polymer linked via the initiator Met of the ubiquitin (linear polyubiquitin chains). Polyubiquitin chains, when attached to a target protein, have different functions depending on the Lys residue of the ubiquitin that is
   3635..4097    +  misc_feature   IRES: internal ribosome entry site (IRES) of the encephalomyocarditis virus (EMCV)
   4135..5155    +  CDS            HygR (fragment): aminoglycoside phosphotransferase from E. coli; aph(4)-Ia; confers resistance to hygromycin
   5173..5445    +  CDS            yokD (fragment): YOKD_BACSU - Experimental evidence at protein level: Swiss-Prot protein existence level 1. May contribute to antibiotic resistance. From Bacillus subtilis (strain 168).
   5456..5527    +  CDS            Mos (fragment): MOS_MOUSE - Experimental evidence at transcript level: Swiss-Prot protein existence level 2. From Mus musculus (Mouse).
   5560..5660    +  CDS            env (fragment): murine leukemia virus gPr80 envelope polyprotein precursor; env; proteolytically cleaved into gp70SU and p15TM subunits
   5702..6127    +  LTR            3' LTR (ΔU3): self-inactivating 3' long terminal repeat (LTR) from Moloney murine leukemia virus
   6196..6236    +  CDS            rop (fragment): Rop protein, which maintains plasmids at low copy number; rop
   6338..6376    +  misc_feature   bom (fragment): basis of mobility region from pBR322
   6393..6722    +  promoter       SV40 promoter: SV40 enhancer and early promoter
   6728..6829    +  misc_feature   bom (fragment): basis of mobility region from pBR322
   7015..7603    -  rep_origin     ori: high-copy-number ColE1/pMB1/pBR322/pUC origin of replication
   7774..8634    -  CDS            AmpR: β-lactamase; bla; confers resistance to ampicillin, carbenicillin, and related antibiotics
   8635..8739    -  promoter       AmpR promoter: bla
   8925..308     +  enhancer       CMV enhancer (across the origin): human cytomegalovirus immediate early enhancer
>Addgene plasmid #202426 | pQCXIH FRB Ubiqutin-BFP | addgene full sequence | sequence record 399293 | Addgene NGS Result
TCCGCGTTACATAACTTACGGTAAATGGCCCGCCTGGCTGACCGCCCAACGACCCCCGCCCATTGACGTC
AATAATGACGTATGTTCCCATAGTAACGCCAATAGGGACTTTCCATTGACGTCAATGGGTGGAGTATTTA
CGGTAAACTGCCCACTTGGCAGTACATCAAGTGTATCATATGCCAAGTACGCCCCCTATTGACGTCAATG
ACGGTAAATGGCCCGCCTGGCATTATGCCCAGTACATGACCTTATGGGACTTTCCTACTTGGCAGTACAT
CTACGTATTAGTCATCGCTATTACCATGGTGATGCGGTTTTGGCAGTACATCAATGGGCGTGGATAGCGG
TTTGACTCACGGGGATTTCCAAGTCTCCACCCCATTGACGTCAATGGGAGTTTGTTTTGGCACCAAAATC
AACGGGACTTTCCAAAATGTCGTAACAACTCCGCCCCATTGACGCAAATGGGCGGTAGGCGTGTACGGTG
GGAGGTCTATATAAGCAGAGCTCAATAAAAGAGCCCACAACCCCTCACTCGGCGCGCCAGTCTTCCGATA
GACTGCGTCGCCCGGGTACCCGTATTCCCAATAAAGCCTCTTGCTGTTTGCATCCGAATCGTGGTCTCGC
TGTTCCTTGGGAGGGTCTCCTCTGAGTGATTGACTACCCACGACGGGGGTCTTTCATTTGGGGGCTCGTC
CGGGATTTGGAGACCCCTGCCCAGGGACCACCGACCCACCACCGGGAGGTAAGCTGGCCAGCAACTTATC
TGTGTCTGTCCGATTGTCTAGTGTCTATGTTTGATGTTATGCGCCTGCGTCTGTACTAGTTAGCTAACTA
GCTCTGTATCTGGCGGACCCGTGGTGGAACTGACGAGTTCTGAACACCCGGCCGCAACCCTGGGAGACGT
CCCAGGGACTTTGGGGGCCGTTTTTGTGGCCCGACCTGAGGAAGGGAGTCGATGTGGAATCCGACCCCGT
CAGGATATGTGGTTCTGGTAGGAGACGAGAACCTAAAACAGTTCCCGCCTCCGTCTGAATTTTTGCTTTC
GGTTTGGAACCGAAGCCGCGCGTCTTGTCTGCTGCAGCGCTGCAGCATCGTTCTGTGTTGTCTCTGTCTG
ACTGTGTTTCTGTATTTGTCTGAAAATTAGGGCCAGACTGTTACCACTCCCTTAAGTTTGACCTTAGGTC
ACTGGAAAGATGTCGAGCGGATCGCTCACAACCAGTCGGTAGATGTCAAGAAGAGACGTTGGGTTACCTT
CTGCTCTGCAGAATGGCCAACCTTTAACGTCGGATGGCCGCGAGACGGCACCTTTAACCGAGACCTCATC
ACCCAGGTTAAGATCAAGGTCTTTTCACCTGGCCCGCATGGACACCCAGACCAGGTCCCCTACATCGTGA
CCTGGGAAGCCTTGGCTTTTGACCCCCCTCCCTGGGTCAAGCCCTTTGTACACCCTAAGCCTCCGCCTCC
TCTTCCTCCATCCGCCCCGTCTCTCCCCCTTGAACCTCCTCGTTCGACCCCGCCTCGATCCTCCCTTTAT
CCAGCCCTCACTCCTTCTCTAGGCGCCGGAATTGAAGATCTGGGGGATCGATCCTCTAGAGTCCGTTACA
TAACTTACGGTAAATGGCCCGCCTGGCTGACCGCCCAACGACCCCCGCCCATTGACGTCAATAATGACGT
ATGTTCCCATAGTAACGCCAATAGGGACTTTCCATTGACGTCAATGGGTGGAGTATTTACGGTAAACTGC
CCACTTGGCAGTACATCAAGTGTATCATATGCCAAGTACGCCCCCTATTGACGTCAATGACGGTAAATGG
CCCGCCTGGCATTATGCCCAGTACATGACCTTATGGGACTTTCCTACTTGGCAGTACATCTACGTATTAG
TCATCGCTATTACCATGGTGATGCGGTTTTGGCAGTACATCAATGGGCGTGGATAGCGGTTTGACTCACG
GGGATTTCCAAGTCTCCACCCCATTGACGTCAATGGGAGTTTGTTTTGGCACCAAAATCAACGGGACTTT
CCAAAATGTCGTAACAACTCCGCCCCATTGACGCAAATGGGCGGTAGGCGTGTACGGTGGGAGGTCTATA
TAAGCAGAGCTCGTTTAGTGAACCGTCAGATCGCCTGGAGACGCCATCCACGCTGTTTTGACCTCCATAG
AAGACACCGGGACCGATCCAGCCTCCGCGGCCGGGAACGGTGCATTGGAACGGACCTGCAGGGCCACCAT
GAGCGAGCTGATTAAGGAGAACATGCACATGAAGCTGTACATGGAGGGCACCGTGGACAACCATCACTTC
AAGTGCACATCCGAGGGCGAAGGCAAGCCCTACGAGGGCACCCAGACCATGAGAATCAAGGTGGTCGAGG
GCGGCCCTCTCCCCTTCGCCTTCGACATCCTGGCTACTAGCTTCCTCTACGGCAGCAAGACCTTCATCAA
CCACACCCAGGGCATCCCCGACTTCTTCAAGCAGTCCTTCCCTGAGGGCTTCACATGGGAGAGAGTCACC
ACATACGAAGACGGGGGCGTGCTGACCGCTACCCAGGACACCAGCCTCCAGGACGGCTGCCTCATCTACA
ACGTCAAGATCAGAGGGGTGAACTTCACATCCAACGGCCCTGTGATGCAGAAGAAAACACTCGGCTGGGA
GGCCTTCACCGAGACGCTGTACCCCGCTGACGGCGGCCTGGAAGGCAGAAACGACATGGCCCTGAAGCTC
GTGGGCGGGAGCCATCTGATCGCAAACGCCAAGACCACATATAGATCCAAGAAACCCGCTAAGAACCTCA
AGATGCCTGGCGTCTACTATGTGGACTACAGACTGGAAAGAATCAAGGAGGCCAACAACGAGACCTACGT
CGAGCAGCACGAGGTGGCAGTGGCCAGATACTGCGACCTCCCTAGCAAACTGGGGCACAAGCTTAATACC
GGTGGTGCCACCATGGAGCAGAAACTCATCTCTGAAGAGGATCTGATCCTCTGGCATGAGATGTGGCATG
AAGGCCTGGAAGAGGCATCTCGTTTGTACTTTGGGGAAAGGAACGTGAAAGGCATGTTTGAGGTGCTGGA
GCCCTTGCATGCTATGATGGAACGGGGCCCCCAGACTCTGAAGGAAACATCCTTTAATCAGGCCTATGGT
CGAGATTTAATGGAGGCCCAAGAGTGGTGCAGGAAGTACATGAAATCAGGGAATGTCAAGGACCTCCTCC
AAGCCTGGGACCTCTATTATCATGTGTTCCGACGAATCTCAAAGCTCGAGCAGATCTTCGTGAAAACCCT
TACCGGCAAGACCATCACCCTTGAGGTGGAGCCCAGTGACACCATCGAAAATGTGAAGGCCAAGATCCAG
GATAAGGAAGGCATTCCCCCCGACCAGCAGAGGCTCATCTTTGCAGGCAAGCAGCTGGAAGATGGCCGCA
CTCTTTCTGACTACAACATCCAGAAAGAGTCGACCCTGCACCTGGTCCTGCGTCTGAGAGGTGGTTAATT
AATTAACGGATCCGGAATTCCGCCCCCTCTCCCTCCCCCCCCCCTAACGTTACTGGCCGAAGCCGCTTGG
AATAAGGCCGGTGTGCGTTTGTCTATATGTTATTTTCCACCATATTGCCGTCTTTTGGCAATGTGAGGGC
CCGGAAACCTGGCCCTGTCTTCTTGACGAGCATTCCTAGGGGTCTTTCCCCTCTCGCCAAAGGAATGCAA
GGTCTGTTGAATGTCGTGAAGGAAGCAGTTCCTCTGGAAGCTTCTTGAAGACAAACAACGTCTGTAGCGA
CCCTTTGCAGGCAGCGGAACCCCCCACCTGGCGACAGGTGCCTCTGCGGCCAAAAGCCACGTGTATAAGA
TACACCTGCAAAGGCGGCACAACCCCAGTGCCACGTTGTGAGTTGGATAGTTGTGGAAAGAGTCAAATGG
CTCTCCTCAAGCGTATTCAACAAGGGGCTGAAGGATGCCCAGAAGGTACCCCATTGTATGGGATCTGATC
TGGGGCCTCGGTGCACATGCTTTACATGTGTTTAGTCGAGGTTAAAAAAACGTCTAGGCCCCCCGAACCA
CGGGGACGTGGTTTTCCTTTGAAAAACACGATGATAAGCTTGCCACAACCCGTACCAAAGATGGATAGAT
CCGGAAAGCCTGAACTCACCGCGACGTCTGTCGAGAAGTTTCTGATCGAAAAGTTCGACAGCGTCTCCGA
CCTGATGCAGCTCTCGGAGGGCGAAGAATCTCGTGCTTTCAGCTTCGATGTAGGAGGGCGTGGATATGTC
CTGCGGGTAAATAGCTGCGCCGATGGTTTCTACAAAGATCGTTATGTTTATCGGCACTTTGCATCGGCCG
CGCTCCCGATTCCGGAAGTGCTTGACATTGGGGAATTCAGCGAGAGCCTGACCTATTGCATCTCCCGCCG
TGCACAGGGTGTCACGTTGCAAGACCTGCCTGAAACCGAACTGCCCGCTGTTCTGCAGCCGGTCGCGGAG
GCCATGGATGCGATCGCTGCGGCCGATCTTAGCCAGACGAGCGGGTTCGGCCCATTCGGACCGCAAGGAA
TCGGTCAATACACTACATGGCGTGATTTCATATGCGCGATTGCTGATCCCCATGTGTATCACTGGCAAAC
TGTGATGGACGACACCGTCAGTGCGTCCGTCGCGCAGGCTCTCGATGAGCTGATGCTTTGGGCCGAGGAC
TGCCCCGAAGTCCGGCACCTCGTGCACGCGGATTTCGGCTCCAACAATGTCCTGACGGACAATGGCCGCA
TAACAGCGGTCATTGACTGGAGCGAGGCGATGTTCGGGGATTCCCAATACGAGGTCGCCAACATCTTCTT
CTGGAGGCCGTGGTTGGCTTGTATGGAGCAGCAGACGCGCTACTTCGAGCGGAGGCATCCGGAGCTTGCA
GGATCGCCGCGGCTCCGGGCGTATATGCTCCGCATTGGTCTTGACCAACTCTATCAGAGCTTGGTTGACG
GCAATTTCGATGATGCAGCTTGGGCGCAGGGTCGATGCGACGCAATCGTCCGATCCGGAGCCGGGACTGT
CGGGCGTACACAAATCGCCCGCAGAAGCGCGGCCGTCTGGACCGATGGCTGTGTAGAAGTACTCGCCGAT
AGTGGAAACCGACGCCCCAGCACTCGTCCGAGGGCAAAGGAATAGAGTAGATGCCGACCGAACAAGAGCT
GATTTCGAGAACGCCTCAGCCAGCAACTCGCGCGAGCCTAGCAAGGCAAATGCGAGAGAACGGCCTTACG
CTTGGTGGCACAGTTCTCGTCCACAGTTCGCTAAGCTCGCTCGGCTGGGTCGCGGGAGGGCCGGTCGCAG
TGATTCAGGCCCTTCTGGATTGTGTTGGTCCCCAGGGCACGATTGTCATGCCCACGCACTCGGGTGATCT
GACTGATCCCGCAGATTGGAGATCGCCGCCCGTGCCTGCCGATTGGGTGCAGATCTCTATCGAGGGCTGC
AGCGCTGCAGAGGCCGAGTGCAGAACTGCTCCAAAGGGACCTCAAGGCTTTCCGAGGGACACTAGGCTGA
CTCCATCGAGCCAGTGTAGAGATAAGCTTATCGATTAGTCCAATTTGTTAAAGACAGGATATCAGTGGTC
CAGGCTCTAGTTTTGACTCAACAATATCACCAGCTGAAGCCTATAGAGTACGAGCCATAGATAAAATAAA
AGATTTTATTTAGTCTCCAGAAAAAGGGGGGAATGAAAGACCCCACCTGTAGGTTTGGCAAGCTAGCTTA
AGTAACGCCATTTTGCAAGGCATGGAAAAATACATAACTGAGAATAGAGAAGTTCAGATCAAGGTCAGGA
ACAGATGGAACAGGGTCGACCCTAGAGAACCATCAGATGTTTCCAGGGTGCCCCAAGGACCTGAAATGAC
CCTGTGCCTTATTTGAACTAACCAATCAGTTCGCTTCTCGCTTCTGTTCGCGCGCTTCTGCTCCCCGAGC
TCAATAAAAGAGCCCACAACCCCTCACTCGGGGCGCCAGTCCTCCGATTGACTGAGTCGCCCGGGTACCC
GTGTATCCAATAAACCCTCTTGCAGTTGCATCCGACTTGTGGTCTCGCTGTTCCTTGGGAGGGTCTCCTC
TGAGTGATTGACTACCCGTCAGCGGGGGTCTTTCATTTGGGGGCTCGTCCGGGATCGGGAGACCCCTGCC
CAGGGACCACCGACCCACCACCGGGAGGTAAGCTGGCTGCCTCGCGCGTTTCGGTGATGACGGTGAAAAC
CTCTGACACATGCAGCTCCCGGAGACGGTCACAGCTTGTCTGTAAGCGGATGCCGGGAGCAGACAAGCCC
GTCAGGGCGCGTCAGCGGGTGTTGGCGGGTGTCGGGGCGCAGCCATGACCCAGTCACGTAGCGATAGCGG
AGTGTAGATCCGGCTGTGGAATGTGTGTCAGTTAGGGTGTGGAAAGTCCCCAGGCTCCCCAGCAGGCAGA
AGTATGCAAAGCATGCATCTCAATTAGTCAGCAACCAGGTGTGGAAAGTCCCCAGGCTCCCCAGCAGGCA
GAAGTATGCAAAGCATGCATCTCAATTAGTCAGCAACCATAGTCCCGCCCCTAACTCCGCCCATCCCGCC
CCTAACTCCGCCCAGTTCCGCCCATTCTCCGCCCCATGGCTGACTAATTTTTTTTATTTATGCAGAGGCC
GAGGCCGCCTCGGCCTCTGAGCTATTCCAGAAGTAGTGAGGAGGCTTTTTTGGAGGCCTAGGCTTTTGCA
AAAAGCTTACTGGCTTAACTATGCGGCATCAGAGCAGATTGTACTGAGAGTGCACCATATGCGGTGTGAA
ATACCGCACAGATGCGTAAGGAGAAAATACCGCATCAGGCGCTCTTCCGCTTCCTCGCTCACTGACTCGC
TGCGCTCGGTCGTTCGGCTGCGGCGAGCGGTATCAGCTCACTCAAAGGCGGTAATACGGTTATCCACAGA
ATCAGGGGATAACGCAGGAAAGAACATGTGAGCAAAAGGCCAGCAAAAGGCCAGGAACCGTAAAAAGGCC
GCGTTGCTGGCGTTTTTCCATAGGCTCCGCCCCCCTGACGAGCATCACAAAAATCGACGCTCAAGTCAGA
GGTGGCGAAACCCGACAGGACTATAAAGATACCAGGCGTTTCCCCCTGGAAGCTCCCTCGTGCGCTCTCC
TGTTCCGACCCTGCCGCTTACCGGATACCTGTCCGCCTTTCTCCCTTCGGGAAGCGTGGCGCTTTCTCAT
AGCTCACGCTGTAGGTATCTCAGTTCGGTGTAGGTCGTTCGCTCCAAGCTGGGCTGTGTGCACGAACCCC
CCGTTCAGCCCGACCGCTGCGCCTTATCCGGTAACTATCGTCTTGAGTCCAACCCGGTAAGACACGACTT
ATCGCCACTGGCAGCAGCCACTGGTAACAGGATTAGCAGAGCGAGGTATGTAGGCGGTGCTACAGAGTTC
TTGAAGTGGTGGCCTAACTACGGCTACACTAGAAGGACAGTATTTGGTATCTGCGCTCTGCTGAAGCCAG
TTACCTTCGGAAAAAGAGTTGGTAGCTCTTGATCCGGCAAACAAACCACCGCTGGTAGCGGTGGTTTTTT
TGTTTGCAAGCAGCAGATTACGCGCAGAAAAAAAGGATCTCAAGAAGATCCTTTGATCTTTTCTACGGGG
TCTGACGCTCAGTGGAACGAAAACTCACGTTAAGGGATTTTGGTCATGAGATTATCAAAAAGGATCTTCA
CCTAGATCCTTTTAAATTAAAAATGAAGTTTTAAATCAATCTAAAGTATATATGAGTAAACTTGGTCTGA
CAGTTACCAATGCTTAATCAGTGAGGCACCTATCTCAGCGATCTGTCTATTTCGTTCATCCATAGTTGCC
TGACTCCCCGTCGTGTAGATAACTACGATACGGGAGGGCTTACCATCTGGCCCCAGTGCTGCAATGATAC
CGCGAGACCCACGCTCACCGGCTCCAGATTTATCAGCAATAAACCAGCCAGCCGGAAGGGCCGAGCGCAG
AAGTGGTCCTGCAACTTTATCCGCCTCCATCCAGTCTATTAATTGTTGCCGGGAAGCTAGAGTAAGTAGT
TCGCCAGTTAATAGTTTGCGCAACGTTGTTGCCATTGCTGCAGGCATCGTGGTGTCACGCTCGTCGTTTG
GTATGGCTTCATTCAGCTCCGGTTCCCAACGATCAAGGCGAGTTACATGATCCCCCATGTTGTGCAAAAA
AGCGGTTAGCTCCTTCGGTCCTCCGATCGTTGTCAGAAGTAAGTTGGCCGCAGTGTTATCACTCATGGTT
ATGGCAGCACTGCATAATTCTCTTACTGTCATGCCATCCGTAAGATGCTTTTCTGTGACTGGTGAGTACT
CAACCAAGTCATTCTGAGAATAGTGTATGCGGCGACCGAGTTGCTCTTGCCCGGCGTCAACACGGGATAA
TACCGCGCCACATAGCAGAACTTTAAAAGTGCTCATCATTGGAAAACGTTCTTCGGGGCGAAAACTCTCA
AGGATCTTACCGCTGTTGAGATCCAGTTCGATGTAACCCACTCGTGCACCCAACTGATCTTCAGCATCTT
TTACTTTCACCAGCGTTTCTGGGTGAGCAAAAACAGGAAGGCAAAATGCCGCAAAAAAGGGAATAAGGGC
GACACGGAAATGTTGAATACTCATACTCTTCCTTTTTCAATATTATTGAAGCATTTATCAGGGTTATTGT
CTCATGAGCGGATACATATTTGAATGTATTTAGAAAAATAAACAAATAGGGGTTCCGCGCACATTTCCCC
GAAAAGTGCCACCTGACGTCTAAGAAACCATTATTATCATGACATTAACCTATAAAAATAGGCGTATCAC
GAGGCCCTTTCGTCTTCAAGAATTAGCTTGGCCATTGCATACGTTGTATCCATATCATAATATGTACATT
TATATTGGCTCATGTCCAACATTACCGCCATGTTGACATTGATTATTGACTAGTTATTAATAGTAATCAA
TTACGGGGTCATTAGTTCATAGCCCATATATGGAGT
